>Addgene plasmid #71002 | pFOSGE_COF2F05 | depositor partial sequence | sequence record 126944 | insert
ATGGATGATGATGCAGAATACCAGAAGCTCCGGCGAAACATGCAGGGAGCTCAAGGATCGAGAGAAGGAC
ATCCAGGATCAAATGATGGCATCAGCACAGTAATCTACAGCGCGGAAGGAGAAGAGCTTACCATAAATTG
TGAGGCCGAATCCGAGTCATCCGGCCAGCGAGATCAGTGGAGCAGGGGAGTGGAGTTCCTCTTCTCCTGC
ATCGCCCTATCCGTTGGCCTTGGCAATGTCTGGCGATTTCCGTTCATTGCTCTGGAGAATGGCGGTGGCG
CCTTTCTCATACCCTACGTGATTGTGCTCCTGCTGATTGGCAGACCGGTTTACTATCTGGAGGTCATCAT
TGGTCAGTTCTCGAGCCGTGGTTGCATCAGAGCCTTCGATATGGCACCTATAATGAGGGGTATTGCCTAT
GGTCAGGTGTATTCCACCGCCTTGGCCACCACCTACTACGCCTGCATTATGGCCTTGACCATCAGATATT
TGGTGGCTAGTTTCAGTGAAGTCCTGCCCTGGACATATTGCCTCGTGGAATGGGGCAAAAGTTGCGTGGC
GACGGGAGCCACAGCTGCCAATGACTCATCCATTGTGCAGGGGGTTTCCTCCGCCGAGCTGTTTTTCACG
CAAACAGTTCTGAGGGAGCCCGAATCGCTGGACGATAATGGCCTGGGTACTCCCAGTTGGGATCTGGTCT
TGTGTCTCCTGGCCACTTGGGTGATCATCGGCACGATTTTGTCAAAGGGCATTCGCAGTTCTGGGAAAGC
TTCCTATTTCCTGGCCCTGTTTCCCTATGTGATCATGATCGTACTGCTCATTCGGGCGGTCACTTTACCA
GGTGCCTGGCAGGGAATTGTGTACTTCCTGAAGCCCCAATGGTCCCAGCTGCTCAATCCGCACGTGTGGT
ACGCGGCCATCACACAGATGTTCTTCTCGCTGGCCATCTGCTTCGGAACGCTGGTCATGTACGCCTCCTT
CAATGATTTCAACAAGAATGTGCACAAAGATGTGATAATAATCACCACTATAGACTCGCTTACATCCATT
CTGGCTGGTTGCATCATCTTTGGAATTCTGGGCAACCTGGCCTTTGAGACCAACACCAAGGATATTTCGC
AGGTTGTCAAAGGTGGAGCTGGTCTAGCGTTCATTTCCTATCCAGAGGCCATTGCCAAATTCAAGTACCT
TCCCCAACTGTTCGCCGTTCTGTTCTTCTTCATGCTCCTGGTCCTGGGCATTGGATCGAATATTGGAATG
GCTTCGGCTGTGGTGAATGTGGTTAAGGATCGATTCACCCATTTGCCCCACTGGCTGCTGGCCGTGAGTG
CTTCGATAATTGGATTCCTCTGTGGCCTGGTGTACATGACTCCGGGCGGACAGTTCGTACTGAATCTCGT
CGACTTTTATGGCTGCACTTTTATAGCCCTGGTCTTGGCCATTGCAGAATTGTTGGCAGTGGGCTGGATT
TATGGTGTGAAGCGCATCTGCAGCGACATTGAGTTCATGCTGAATGTGAAGACCAGCTTCTATTGGCGCA
TCTGCTGGGCCATTGTGGCACCTGGTCTGATGTTCCTGGTCCTCGTCTATATGCTCTTCAGCTACGAACC
TCTGACGTACCGAGGTGTTCAGTATCCGCCGGTCTACTATATGGCTGGATGGATTATCTGGGGACTGGGT
GTGCTGCAGTTGCCCTTCTGGGCTTTGGTGACGATTTACCAGCAGCCAGGAAAGACTTTTGGCAGTAAAT
TCGGACTGGCCATGCAACCCACTGCCAATTGGGGTCCATTGCAGACGCAGAAGTTCGAGGCCTACATAAT
CCATCGAAAACGCGAGGCGGACTTTAAGAGCCCACGTGGCGGATACTTGTTCGACAATATCTTTGGC
