>Addgene plasmid #71002 | pFOSGE_COF2F05 | addgene partial sequence | sequence record 131678 | M13-F20 5'-TGTAAAACGACGGCCAGT-3'
TTTTGACTGATAGTGACCTGTTCGTTTGCAACAAATTGATGAGCAATGCTTTTTTATAATGCCAACTTTG
TACAAAAAAGCAGGCTTCATGGATGATGATGCAGAATACCAGAAGCTCCGGCGAAACATGCAGGGAGCTC
AAGGATCGAGAGAAGGACATCCAGGATCAAATGATGGCATCAGCACAGTAATCTACAGCGCGGAAGGAGA
AGAGCTTACCATAAATTGTGAGGCCGAATCCGAGTCATCCGGCCAGCGAGATCAGTGGAGCAGGGGAGTG
GAGTTCCTCTTCTCCTGCATCGCCCTATCCGTTGGCCTTGGCAATGTCTGGCGATTTCCGTTCATTGCTC
TGGAGAATGGCGGTGGCGCCTTTCTCATACCCTACGTGATTGTGCTCCTGCTGATTGGCAGACCGGTTTA
CTATCTGGAGGTCATCATTGGTCAGTTCTCGAGCCGTGGTTGCATCAGAGCCTTCGATATGGCACCTATA
ATGAGGGGTATTGCCTATGGTCAGGTGTATTCCACCGCCTTGGCCACCACCTACTACGCCTGCATTATGG
CCTTGACCATCAGATATTTGGTGGCTAGTTTCAGTGAAGTCCTGCCCTGGACATATTGCCTCGTGGAATG
GGGCAAAAGTTGCGTGGCGACGGGAGCCACAGCTGCCAATGACTCATCCATTGTGCAGGGGGTTTCCTCC
GCCGAGCTGTTTTTCACGCAAACAGTTCTGAGGGAGCCCGAATCGCTGGACGATAATGGCCTGGGTACTC
CCAG
