>Addgene plasmid #71002 | pFOSGE_COF2F05 | addgene partial sequence | sequence record 131679 | M13-Rev 5'-CAGGAAACAGCTATGACC-3'
ATAATGATTTTATTTTGACTGATAGTGACCTGTTCGTTGCAACAAATTGATAAGCAATGCTTTCTTATAA
TGCCAACTTTGTACAAGAAAGCTGGGTCGCCAAAGATATTGTCGAACAAGTATCCGCCACGTGGGCTCTT
AAAGTCCGCCTCGCGTTTTCGATGGATTATGTAGGCCTCGAACTTCTGCGTCTGCAATGGACCCCAATTG
GCAGTGGGTTGCATGGCCAGTCCGAATTTACTGCCAAAAGTCTTTCCTGGCTGCTGGTAAATCGTCACCA
AAGCCCAGAAGGGCAACTGCAGCACACCCAGTCCCCAGATAATCCATCCAGCCATATAGTAGACCGGCGG
ATACTGAACACCTCGGTACGTCAGAGGTTCGTAGCTGAAGAGCATATAGACGAGGACCAGGAACATCAGA
CCAGGTGCCACAATGGCCCAGCAGATGCGCCAATAGAAGCTGGTCTTCACATTCAGCATGAACTCAATGT
CGCTGCAGATGCGCTTCACACCATAAATCCAGCCCACTGCCAACAATTCTGCAATGGCCAAGACCAGGGC
TATAAAAGTGCAGCCATAAAAGTCGACGAGATTCAGTACGAACTGTCCGCCCGGAGTCATGTACACCAGG
CCACAGAGGAATCCAATTATCGAAGCACTCACGGCCAGCAGCCAGTGGGGCAAATGGGTGAATCGATCCT
TAACCACATTCACCACAGCCGA
