[The description below was written by a language model from this plasmid's Addgene catalogue record.]
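Description:
pFOSGE_COF2F05 is a Gateway entry clone built on the commercial pDONR221 donor vector, carrying the Drosophila melanogaster gene CG8850 (also known as DmNAT4) as an insert of about 1.9 kb, corresponding to the transcript annotated as FBtr0087972. It is maintained in standard E. coli cloning strains as a high-copy plasmid under kanamycin selection. The insert was introduced by Gateway recombination. In a pDONR221-derived entry clone this normally means that the donor vector's counter-selectable cassette has been replaced by the gene of interest, leaving it flanked by attL recombination sites. M13 forward and reverse primer sites lie outside the insert and are used for sequence verification. No feature table accompanies the record, so the exact boundaries of the insert, and whether it retains a stop codon or any tag, are not stated.

As an entry clone, the plasmid has no recorded promoter for expressing the insert in fly or other eukaryotic cells. It is a shuttle intermediate rather than an expression construct. Its purpose is to let the CG8850 coding sequence be transferred by LR recombination into any compatible Gateway destination vector, which then supplies the promoter, fusion partners or tags, and host-specific elements. The associated publication concerns the context-dependent regulatory functions of transcriptional regulators, which suggests the clone belongs to a larger collection of fly open reading frames assembled for systematic functional testing. The record itself lists the purpose only as a Gateway entry clone.
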