Addgene plasmid #71002: pFOSGE_COF2F05
Purpose: Gateway entry clone
Depositing lab: Alexander Stark. Depositing organization: Research Institute of Molecular Pathology (IMP). Publication: Transcriptional regulators form diverse groups with context-dependent regulatory functions. Stampfel G, Kazmar T, Frank O, Wienerroither S, Reiter F, Stark A. Nature. 2015 Nov 9. doi: 10.1038/nature15545. PubMed 26550828.
Backbone
  Vector backbone: pDONR221
  Backbone manufacturer: Invitrogen
  Backbone size w/o insert (bp): 4762
  Vector type: Gateway entry vector
Growth in bacteria
  Bacterial resistance: Kanamycin, 50 μg/mL
  Growth temperature: 37°C
  Growth strain: DH5alpha
  Copy number: High Copy
Gene/Insert
  Gene/Insert name: CG8850 (alt names: FBgn0033708; CG8850, FBtr0087972)
  Species: D. melanogaster (fly)
  Insert size (bp): 1887
  Entrez Gene: CG8850 (a.k.a. Dmel_CG8850, DmNAT4, Dmel\CG8850)
  Cloning method: Gateway Cloning
  Sequencing primers: 5′ M13-F20; 3′ M13R
Terms and licenses: Academic/Nonprofit Terms; Industry Terms: Not Available to Industry
How to cite: pFOSGE_COF2F05 was a gift from Alexander Stark (Addgene plasmid # 71002 ; http://n2t.net/addgene:71002 ; RRID:Addgene_71002)
